Addgene plasmid #16116: pOX-SK4
Depositing lab: Larry Salkoff. Depositing organization: Washington University in Saint Louis. Publication: Eight potassium channel families revealed by the C. elegans genome project. Wei A, Jegla T, Salkoff L. Neuropharmacology. 1996 . 35(7):805-29. 10.1016/0028-3908(96)00126-8 PubMed 8938713.
Backbone
  Vector backbone: pOX
  Backbone size w/o insert (bp): 3200
  Vector type: Xenopus Oocyte expression
Growth in bacteria
  Bacterial resistance: Ampicillin, 100 μg/mL
  Growth temperature: 37°C
  Growth strain: DH5alpha
  Copy number: Unknown
Gene/Insert
  Gene/Insert name: small conductance Ca2+-activated K+ channel SK4 (alt names: KOG3684; B0399.1c)
  Species: C. elegans (nematode)
  Insert size (bp): 2053
  GenBank ID: NM_182383
  Entrez Gene: B0399.1
  Cloning method: Restriction Enzyme; 5′ cloning site EcoR1 (not destroyed); 3′ cloning site Xba1 (not destroyed)
  Sequencing primers: 5′ T3; 3′ T7
Terms and licenses: Academic/Nonprofit Terms; Industry Terms: Not Available to Industry
How to cite: pOX-SK4 was a gift from Larry Salkoff (Addgene plasmid # 16116 ; http://n2t.net/addgene:16116 ; RRID:Addgene_16116)
