[The description below was written by a language model from this plasmid's Addgene catalogue record.]
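Description:
pOX-SK4 is a Xenopus oocyte expression plasmid built on the pOX backbone (about 3.2 kb without insert). It carries a cDNA for a Caenorhabditis elegans small-conductance calcium-activated potassium channel designated SK4, which corresponds to the B0399.1 locus (isoform B0399.1c). The insert is roughly 2.05 kb and was placed between EcoRI (5′) and XbaI (3′) sites. Both sites were preserved, so the coding fragment can be excised or transferred to another vector. The plasmid is propagated in standard E. coli cloning strains under ampicillin selection. Its copy number is not recorded, and the record does not name the origin of replication.

No feature table is available, so the regulatory elements flanking the insert are not explicitly documented. T3 and T7 are listed as the 5′ and 3′ sequencing primers, which indicates that these phage promoter sequences flank the cloning site. That arrangement fits the usual use of oocyte expression vectors, in which the plasmid serves as a template for in vitro transcription and the resulting cRNA is injected into Xenopus oocytes. The record does not state which promoter drives sense transcription, or whether untranslated regions or a poly(A) tract are present to stabilise the message. No epitope tags, fusions or reporters are listed.

The construct comes from work cataloguing the potassium channel families revealed by the C. elegans genome. It is suited to heterologous expression of this nematode SK-type channel in oocytes, for example for electrophysiological study of its calcium-dependent potassium conductance.
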