>Addgene plasmid #16116 | pOX-SK4 | addgene partial sequence | sequence record 22827 | T3 5'-GCAATTAACCCTCACTAAAGG-3'
GCTCAGAATAAACGCTCAACTTTGGCAGAGCTAGCGTCGACGGTATCGATAAGCTTGATATCGAATTCCT
CGAGCACTGTTGGCCTACTGGAAATTGACTTTTCTCAAAAGTTCAATCTATCATTTTATTTTGTTGCCGG
AATTATTTGATACTTTTTTTTCGAAGAAATTTTCGAAGAAACTTTCAAAGAAAATCATGAGGATTTTCAC
TAGAAAAACCATCGTCGACACGATTTTCTTCTTTTTTGATGACAGCACGGCCAAAATGCGATGCCGCCTA
CGCAAGCAGCTTTTTATCCGAAGAAATAAGGTATGCGACATATCCTTATTCCTTGCGGTACTCGGCCTCC
TATTGGTAATAATCGACTCTGAACTTACGGCTCTCTCCAGCTCAACCGGTATAACTAAGGACTCTCCCAT
CTCAATAATCTTACGCTCTGCATGTGTTGTATCAACATTCTTCCTTATCTGCTGTCTCATCAATTATCAC
GCAATCGAGGTGAAAATAGCACTGATAGATAGTGGAGCCGATGATTGGAGGGTGGCGTTCAGTACTGATC
GATTTATTAAAATGTTGATCGAAGTTTGTGTTTGCATGATATGCCCGTTTCCAGAAATCTTCTCCGACGG
GCTCATGAAAATGCCGTACATCAACGCGGACACCCGGCAGGTCAAAATGCGAGATGTCCCGATTGACGTG
CTCCTATCAGTTCCAATGTTCCTCAGATCCTACCTCGTCTGTCGATTC
